Addgene plasmid #27926: pUT1546-HQ858844
Depositing lab: John Gray & Erich Grotewold. Depositing organization: University of Toledo. Publication: GRASSIUS: a platform for comparative regulatory genomics across the grasses. Yilmaz A, Nishiyama MY Jr, Fuentes BG, Souza GM, Janies D, Gray J, Grotewold E. Plant Physiol. 2009 Jan;149(1):171-80. doi: 10.1104/pp.108.128579. Epub 2008 Nov 5. PubMed 18987217.
Backbone
  Vector backbone: pENTR/D
  Backbone manufacturer: Invitrogen
  Backbone size w/o insert (bp): 2580
  Vector type: Entry vector
Growth in bacteria
  Bacterial resistance: Kanamycin, 50 μg/mL
  Growth temperature: 37°C
  Growth strain: DH5alpha
  Growth instructions: E. coli Top10 (Invitrogen)
  Copy number: Low Copy
Gene/Insert
  Gene/Insert name: ORPHANS transcription factor encoded by Os04g0540200 LOC_Os04g45690
  Species: Oryza sativa (rice)
  Insert size (bp): 750
  GenBank ID: HQ858844
  Cloning method: Restriction Enzyme
  Sequencing primers: 5′ M13 For; 3′ M13 Rev
Terms and licenses: Academic/Nonprofit Terms; Industry Terms: Not Available to Industry
Depositor comments: This CDS was amplified using PCR from a full length cDNA template from the OSIIEa, OSIIEb, and OSJNEa thru OSJNEf full length cDNA libraries generated by the Guoliang Wang lab at Ohio State University. The PCR product omitted the stop codon. The PCR product was cloned into a Gateway pENTR/D entry vector. Further information on this gene may be obtained at www.grassius.org using the Genbank number. (The second half of the plasmid name is the Genbank Number for the sequence of the insert)
How to cite: pUT1546-HQ858844 was a gift from John Gray & Erich Grotewold (Addgene plasmid # 27926 ; http://n2t.net/addgene:27926 ; RRID:Addgene_27926)
