[The description below was written by a language model from this plasmid's Addgene catalogue record and pLannotate feature annotations shown in this document.]
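Description:
pUT1546-HQ858844 is a Gateway entry clone built in the pENTR/D backbone, carrying the coding sequence of a rice (Oryza sativa) transcription factor from locus Os04g0540200 / LOC_Os04g45690, which is classed in the "ORPHANS" family in the GRASSIUS grass regulatory genomics resource. The roughly 750 bp insert was PCR-amplified from full-length rice cDNA library templates, and the stop codon was deliberately left out. In the 3,330 nt depositor sequence, the insert lies between attL1 and attL2, the recombination sites used by LR Clonase to move an insert into any attR-containing destination vector. Automated annotation matches part of the insert to Arabidopsis BBX23, a B-box protein thought to act in seedling photomorphogenesis. This suggests the rice protein contains a related B-box-type domain, but it is a similarity hit rather than an identification.

The plasmid is propagated in E. coli under kanamycin selection through an aph(3')-Ia (KanR) gene and replicates from a ColE1/pUC-type origin. The annotation calls this origin high copy, whereas the catalogue entry lists the plasmid as low copy. The rrnB T1 and T2 terminators sit upstream of attL1, where they shield the insert from read-through transcription. A T7 promoter lies just beyond attL2, pointing back toward the insert. The short lacI and lacZα fragments are backbone remnants with no functional role. No promoter is positioned to express the insert in the sense orientation, so this is a shuttle clone rather than an expression construct. Its main use is as a source ORF for LR recombination into destination vectors, and the missing stop codon allows in-frame C-terminal fusions to tags or reporters for studies of grass transcription factors.
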