Features (pLannotate 1.2.2; 10 found; start..end, strand, type, name):
      1..100     +  protein_bind   attL1: mutant version of attL; recombination site for the Gateway® LR reaction LR Clonase™
    121..453     +  CDS            BBX23 (fragment): BBX23_ARATH - Also known as DBB4, STH6. Experimental evidence at protein level: Swiss-Prot protein existence level 1. Probable transcription factor that may be involved in seedling photomorphogenesis. From Arabidopsis thaliana (Mouse-ear cress).
    887..986     -  protein_bind   attL2: mutant version of attL; recombination site for the Gateway® LR reaction LR Clonase™
   1004..1022    -  promoter       T7 promoter: promoter for bacteriophage T7 RNA polymerase
   1156..1965    +  CDS            KanR: aminoglycoside phosphotransferase; aph(3')-Ia; confers resistance to kanamycin in bacteria or G418 (Geneticin®) in eukaryotes
   2112..2700    +  rep_origin     ori: high-copy-number ColE1/pMB1/pBR322/pUC origin of replication
   2883..2975    +  CDS            lacI (fragment): lac repressor; lacI; The lac repressor binds to the lac operator to inhibit transcription in E. coli. This inhibition can be relieved by adding lactose or isopropyl-β-D-thiogalactopyranoside (IPTG).
   3030..3057    -  terminator     rrnB T2 terminator: transcription terminator T2 from the E. coli rrnB gene
   3189..3232    +  terminator     rrnB T1 terminator: Escherichia coli rrnB; transcription terminator T1 from the E. coli rrnB gene
   3279..3315    -  CDS            lacZα (fragment): LacZα fragment of β-galactosidase; lacZ fragment
>Addgene plasmid #27926 | pUT1546-HQ858844 | depositor full sequence | sequence record 13200 | Author sequence
CAAATAATGATTTTATTTTGACTGATAGTGACCTGTTCGTTGCAACAAATTGATGAGCAATGCTTTTTTA
TAATGCCAACTTTGTACAAAAAAGCAGGCTCCGCGGCCGCCCCCTTCACCATGAAGGTGCAGTGCGACGT
GTGCGCGGCCGAGGCCGCCTCGGTCTTCTGCTGCGCCGACGAGGCCGCGCTGTGCGACGCGTGCGACCGC
CGCGTCCACAGCGCGAACAAGCTCGCCGGGAAGCACCGCCGATTCTCCCTCCTCCAACCGTTGGCGTCGT
CGTCGTCCGCCCAGAAGCCACCGCTCTGCGACATCTGTCAGGAGAAGAGGGGGTTCTTGTTCTGCAAGGA
GGACAGGGCGATCCTGTGCCGGGAGTGCGACGTCACGGTGCACACCACGAGCGAGCTGACGAGGCGGCAC
GGCCGGTTCCTCCTCACCGGCGTGCGCCTCTCGTCGGCGCCGATGGACTCCCCCGCGCCGTCGGAGGAAG
AGGAGGAGGAAGCAGGGGAGGACTACAGCTGCAGCCCCAGCAGCGTCGCCGGCACCGCCGCGGGGAGCGC
GAGCGACGGGAGCAGCATCTCCGAGTACCTCACCAAGACGCTGCCCGGTTGGCACGTCGAGGACTTCCTC
GTCGACGAGGCCACCGCCGCCTCCTCCTCCTCAGACGGGCTATTTCAGGGTGGGCTGCTGGCTCAGATCG
GTGGGGTGCCGGACGGTTACGCGGCGTGGGCCGGCCGGGAGCAGCTGCACAGTGGCGTCGCTGTCGCCGC
CGACGAGCGGGCCAGCCGCGAGCGGTGGGTGCCGCAGATGAACGCGGAGTGGGGCGCCGGCAGCAAGCGA
CCCAGGGCGTCGCCTCCCTGCTTGTACTGGAAGGGTGGGCGCGCCGACCCAGCTTTCTTGTACAAAGTTG
GCATTATAAGAAAGCATTGCTTATCAATTTGTTGCAACGAACAGGTCACTATCAGTCAAAATAAAATCAT
TATTTGCCATCCAGCTGATATCCCCTATAGTGAGTCGTATTACATGGTCATAGCTGTTTCCTGGCAGCTC
TGGCCCGTGTCTCAAAATCTCTGATGTTACATTGCACAAGATAAAAATATATCATCATGAACAATAAAAC
TGTCTGCTTACATAAACAGTAATACAAGGGGTGTTATGAGCCATATTCAACGGGAAACGTCGAGGCCGCG
ATTAAATTCCAACATGGATGCTGATTTATATGGGTATAAATGGGCTCGCGATAATGTCGGGCAATCAGGT
GCGACAATCTATCGCTTGTATGGGAAGCCCGATGCGCCAGAGTTGTTTCTGAAACATGGCAAAGGTAGCG
TTGCCAATGATGTTACAGATGAGATGGTCAGACTAAACTGGCTGACGGAATTTATGCCTCTTCCGACCAT
CAAGCATTTTATCCGTACTCCTGATGATGCATGGTTACTCACCACTGCGATCCCCGGAAAAACAGCATTC
CAGGTATTAGAAGAATATCCTGATTCAGGTGAAAATATTGTTGATGCGCTGGCAGTGTTCCTGCGCCGGT
TGCATTCGATTCCTGTTTGTAATTGTCCTTTTAACAGCGATCGCGTATTTCGTCTCGCTCAGGCGCAATC
ACGAATGAATAACGGTTTGGTTGATGCGAGTGATTTTGATGACGAGCGTAATGGCTGGCCTGTTGAACAA
GTCTGGAAAGAAATGCATAAACTTTTGCCATTCTCACCGGATTCAGTCGTCACTCATGGTGATTTCTCAC
TTGATAACCTTATTTTTGACGAGGGGAAATTAATAGGTTGTATTGATGTTGGACGAGTCGGAATCGCAGA
CCGATACCAGGATCTTGCCATCCTATGGAACTGCCTCGGTGAGTTTTCTCCTTCATTACAGAAACGGCTT
TTTCAAAAATATGGTATTGATAATCCTGATATGAATAAATTGCAGTTTCATTTGATGCTCGATGAGTTTT
TCTAATCAGAATTGGTTAATTGGTTGTAACACTGGCAGAGCATTACGCTGACTTGACGGGACGGCGCAAG
CTCATGACCAAAATCCCTTAACGTGAGTTACGCGTCGTTCCACTGAGCGTCAGACCCCGTAGAAAAGATC
AAAGGATCTTCTTGAGATCCTTTTTTTCTGCGCGTAATCTGCTGCTTGCAAACAAAAAAACCACCGCTAC
CAGCGGTGGTTTGTTTGCCGGATCAAGAGCTACCAACTCTTTTTCCGAAGGTAACTGGCTTCAGCAGAGC
GCAGATACCAAATACTGTCCTTCTAGTGTAGCCGTAGTTAGGCCACCACTTCAAGAACTCTGTAGCACCG
CCTACATACCTCGCTCTGCTAATCCTGTTACCAGTGGCTGCTGCCAGTGGCGATAAGTCGTGTCTTACCG
GGTTGGACTCAAGACGATAGTTACCGGATAAGGCGCAGCGGTCGGGCTGAACGGGGGGTTCGTGCACACA
GCCCAGCTTGGAGCGAACGACCTACACCGAACTGAGATACCTACAGCGTGAGCATTGAGAAAGCGCCACG
CTTCCCGAAGGGAGAAAGGCGGACAGGTATCCGGTAAGCGGCAGGGTCGGAACAGGAGAGCGCACGAGGG
AGCTTCCAGGGGGAAACGCCTGGTATCTTTATAGTCCTGTCGGGTTTCGCCACCTCTGACTTGAGCGTCG
ATTTTTGTGATGCTCGTCAGGGGGGCGGAGCCTATGGAAAAACGCCAGCAACGCGGCCTTTTTACGGTTC
CTGGCCTTTTGCTGGCCTTTTGCTCACATGTTCTTTCCTGCGTTATCCCCTGATTCTGTGGATAACCGTA
TTACCGCCTTTGAGTGAGCTGATACCGCTCGCCGCAGCCGAACGACCGAGCGCAGCGAGTCAGTGAGCGA
GGAAGCGGAAGAGCGCCCAATACGCAAACCGCCTCTCCCCGCGCGTTGGCCGATTCATTAATGCAGCTGG
CACGACAGGTTTCCCGACTGGAAAGCGGGCAGTGAGCGCAACGCAATTAATACGCGTACCGCTAGCCAGG
AAGAGTTTGTAGAAACGCAAAAAGGCCATCCGTCAGGATGGCCTTCTGCTTAGTTTGATGCCTGGCAGTT
TATGGCGGGCGTCCTGCCCGCCACCCTCCGGGCCGTTGCTTCACAACGTTCAAATCCGCTCCCGGCGGAT
TTGTCCTACTCAGGAGAGCGTTCACCGACAAACAACAGATAAAACGAAAGGCCCAGTCTTCCGACTGAGC
CTTTCGTTTTATTTGATGCCTGGCAGTTCCCTACTCTCGCGTTAACGCTAGCATGGATGTTTTCCCAGTC
ACGACGTTGTAAAACGACGGCCAGTCTTAAGCTCGGGCCC
