>Addgene plasmid #27926 | pUT1546-HQ858844 | addgene partial sequence | sequence record 34216 | 27926 with M13pUC-fwd
ATGATTTTATTTTGACTGATAGTGACCTGTTCGTTGCAACAAATTGATGAGCAATGCTTTTTTATAATGC
CAACTTTGTACAAAAAAGCAGGCTCCGCGGCCGCCCCCTTCACCATGAAGGTGCAGTGCGACGTGTGCGC
GGCCGAGGCCGCCTCGGTCTTCTGCTGCGCCGACGAGGCCGCGCTGTGCGACGCGTGCGACCGCCGCGTC
CACAGCGCGAACAAGCTCGCCGGGAAGCACCGCCGATTCTCCCTCCTCCAACCGTTGGCGTCGTCGTCGT
CCGCCCAGAAGCCACCGCTCTGCGACATCTGTCAGGAGAAGAGGGGGTTCTTGTTCTGCAAGGAGGACAG
GGCGATCCTGTGCCGGGAGTGCGACGTCACGGTGCACACCACGAGCGAGCTGACGAGGCGGCACGGCCGG
TTCCTCCTCACCGGCGTGCGCCTCTCGTCGGCGCCGATGGACTCCCCCGCGCCGTCGGAGGAAGAGGAGG
AGGAAGCAGGGGAGGACTACAGCTGCAGCCCCAGCAGCGTCGCCGGCACCGCCGCGGGGAGCGCGAGCGA
CGGGAGCAGCATCTCCGAGTACCTCACCAAGACGCTGCCCGGTTGGCACGTCGAGGACTTCCTCGTCGAC
GAGGCCACCGCCGCCTCCTCCTCCTCAGACGGGCTATTTCAGGGTGGGCTGCTGGCTCAGATCGGTGGGG
TGCCGGACGGTTACGCGGCGTGGGCCGGCCGGGAGCAGCTGCACAGTGGCGTCGCTGTCGCCGCCGACGA
GCGGGCCAGCCGCGAGCGGTGGGT
